Addgene plasmid #31157: pcDNA3.1(+):RGS4
Depositing lab: Henry Lester. Depositing organization: California Institute of Technology. Publication: RGS proteins reconstitute the rapid gating kinetics of gbetagamma-activated inwardly rectifying K+ channels. Doupnik CA, Davidson N, Lester HA, Kofuji P. Proc Natl Acad Sci U S A. 1997 Sep 16. 94(19):10461-6. 10.1073/pnas.94.19.10461 PubMed 9294233.
Backbone
  Vector backbone: pcDNA3.1(+)
  Backbone manufacturer: Invitrogen
  Backbone size w/o insert (bp): 5400
  Vector type: Mammalian Expression
  Selectable markers: Neomycin (select with G418)
Growth in bacteria
  Bacterial resistance: Ampicillin, 100 μg/mL
  Growth temperature: 37°C
  Growth strain: DH5alpha
  Copy number: High Copy
Gene/Insert
  Gene/Insert name: Regulator of G Protein Signaling 4 (alt name: RGS4)
  Species: R. norvegicus (rat)
  Insert size (bp): 650
  GenBank ID: U27767
  Entrez Gene: Rgs4
  Cloning method: Restriction Enzyme; 5′ cloning site EcoRI (not destroyed); 3′ cloning site XbaI (not destroyed)
  Sequencing primers: 5′ T7; 3′ BGH-Rev
Terms and licenses: Academic/Nonprofit Terms; Industry Terms: Not Available to Industry
How to cite: pcDNA3.1(+):RGS4 was a gift from Henry Lester (Addgene plasmid # 31157 ; http://n2t.net/addgene:31157 ; RRID:Addgene_31157)
