[The description below was written by a language model from this plasmid's Addgene catalogue record.]
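Description:
pcDNA3.1(+):RGS4 is a mammalian expression plasmid carrying the rat (R. norvegicus) cDNA for Regulator of G protein Signaling 4 in the commercial pcDNA3.1(+) backbone. The insert, about 650 bp, was placed into the roughly 5.4 kb vector by restriction cloning between EcoRI at the 5′ end and XbaI at the 3′ end, and both sites remain intact, so the fragment can be excised or transferred. The plasmid is maintained in E. coli at high copy number under ampicillin selection. A neomycin resistance marker allows G418 selection of stably transfected mammalian cells.

The record does not list the promoter or other regulatory elements, and no feature table is provided. The pcDNA3.1(+) backbone normally drives inserts from the CMV immediate-early promoter and terminates transcripts with the bovine growth hormone polyadenylation signal. The listed sequencing primers (T7 forward and BGH reverse) fit this layout, with a T7 promoter upstream of the cloning site that can also be used for in vitro transcription of the insert. No epitope tags, fusions or reporters are recorded, so the construct appears to express untagged RGS4.

RGS proteins act as GTPase-activating proteins for G protein alpha subunits, which speeds the termination of G protein signaling. The associated publication concerns the ability of RGS proteins to reconstitute the rapid gating kinetics of Gβγ-activated inwardly rectifying potassium channels. This suggests the plasmid is used to co-express RGS4 with receptors and channels in heterologous systems, to study how it shapes the activation and deactivation kinetics of G protein-coupled responses.
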