>Addgene plasmid #31157 | pcDNA3.1(+):RGS4 | depositor partial sequence | sequence record 14300 | Author sequence
GAATTCGCCGCCACCATGTGCAAAGGACTCGCTGGTCTGCCGGCTTCCTGCCTGAGGAGCGCAAAGGATA
TGAAACATCGGCTGGGATTTCTGCTGCAGAAATCAGATTCCTGTGAACAYAGTTCTTCACACAGCAAGAA
GGACAAAGTAGTAACTTGCCAGAGGGTGAGCCAAGAAGAAGTCAAGAAATGGGCTGAATCGCTGGAAAAC
CTGATTAACCATGAATGTGGACTGGCAGCTTTCAAAGCTTTCCTGAAGTCAGAATACAGTGAGGAGAACA
TTGACTTCTGGATCAGCTGTGAGGAGTACAAGAAAATCAAATCACCTTCTAAACTAAGTCCCAAGGCCAA
GAAGATCTACAATGAGTTCATCTCTGTGCAGGCAACAAAAGAGGTGAACCTGGATTCTTGCACCAGAGAG
GAGACAAGCCGGAACATGTTAGAGCCCACGATAACCTGTTTTGATGAAGCCCAGAAGAAGATTTTCAACC
TGATGGAAAAGGATTCATACCGTCGTTTCCTCAAGTCTCGATTCTATCTTGACCTGACCAATCCTTCCAG
CTGCGGGGCAGAGAAGCAGAAAGGAGCCAAGAGTTCTGCAGACTGCACTTCCCTAGTCCCTCAGTGTGCC
TAATTCTCACACAGAGGCAGAGAACCGTCTAGA
