>Addgene plasmid #31157 | pcDNA3.1(+):RGS4 | addgene partial sequence | sequence record 35927 | CMV-F 5'-CGCAAATGGGCGGTAGGCGTG-3'
GAGCTCTCTGGCTAACTAGAGAACCCACTGCTTACTGGCTTATCGAAATTAATACGACTCACTATAGGGA
GACCCAAGCTGGCTAGCGTTTAAACTTAAGCTTGGTACCGAGCTCGGATCCACTAGTCCAGTGTGGTGGA
ATTCGCCGCCACCATGTGCAAAGGACTCGCTGGTCTGCCGGCTTCCTGCCTGAGGAGCGCAAAGGATATG
AAACATCGGCTGGGATTTCTGCTGCAGAAATCAGATTCCTGTGAACACAGTTCTTCACACAGCAAGAAGG
ACAAAGTAGTAACTTGCCAGAGGGTGAGCCAAGAAGAAGTCAAGAAATGGGCTGAATCGCTGGAAAACCT
GATTAACCATGAATGTGGACTGGCAGCTTTCAAAGCTTTCCTGAAGTCAGAATACAGTGAGGAGAACATT
GACTTCTGGATCAGCTGTGAGGAGTACAAGAAAATCAAATCACCTTCTAAACTAAGTCCCAAGGCCAAGA
AGATCTACAATGAGTTCATCTCTGTGCAGGCAACAAAAGAGGTGAACCTGGATTCTTGCACCAGAGAGGA
GACAAGCCGGAACATGTTAGAGCCCACGATAACCTGTTTTGATGAAGCCCAGAAGAAGATTTTCAACCTG
ATGGAAAAGGATTCATACCGTCGTTTCCTCAAGTCTCGATTCTATCTTGACCTGACCAATCCTTCCAGCT
GCGGGGCAGAGAAGCAGAAAGGAGCCAAGAGTTCTGCAGACTGCACTTCCCTAGTCCCTCAGTGTGCCTA
ATTCTCACACAGAGGCAGAGAACCGTCTAGAGGGCCCGTTTAAACCCGCTGATCAGCCTCGACTGTGCCT
TCTAGTTGCCAGCCATCTGTTGTTTGCCCCTCCCCCGTGCCTTCCTTGACCCTGGA
